>Addgene plasmid #109375 | pEM705 Gso (Cys) | depositor full sequence | sequence record 206234 | pEM705 Gso (Cys) sequence 7184 bps
AAGCTTAATAAACACGGAAGGAGACAATACCGGAAGGAACCCGCGCTATGACGGCAATAAAAAGACAGAA
TAAAACGCACGGGTGTTGGGTCGTTTGTTCATAAACGCGGGGTTCGGTCCCAGGGCTGGCACTCTGTCGA
TACCCCACCGAGACCCCATTGGGGCCAATACGCCCGCGTTTCTTCCTTTTCCCCACCCCACCCCCCAAGT
TCGGGTGAAGGCCCAGGGCTCGCAGCCAACGTCGGGGCGGCAGGCCCTGCCATAGCCACTGGCCCCGTGG
GTTAGGGACGGGGTCCCCCATTCGAGAATAAATAACTTCGTATAAAGTATCCTATACGAAGTTATCACCA
TGACCGAGTACAAGCCCACGGTGCGCCTCGCCACCCGCGACGACGTCCCCCGGGCCGTACGCACCCTCGC
CGCCGCGTTCGCCGACTACCCCGCCACGCGCCACACCGTCGACCCGGACCGCCACATCGAGCGGGTCACC
GAGCTGCAAGAACTCTTCCTCACGCGCGTCGGGCTCGACATCGGCAAGGTGTGGGTCGCGGACGACGGCG
CCGCGGTGGCGGTCTGGACCACGCCGGAGAGCGTCGAAGCGGGGGCGGTGTTCGCCGAGATCGGCCCGCG
CATGGCCGAGTTGAGCGGTTCCCGGCTGGCCGCGCAGCAACAGATGGAAGGCCTCCTGGCGCCGCACCGG
CCCAAGGAGCCCGCGTGGTTCCTGGCCACCGTCGGCGTCTCGCCCGACCACCAGGGCAAGGGTCTGGGCA
GCGCCGTCGTGCTCCCCGGAGTGGAGGCGGCCGAGCGCGCCGGGGTGCCCGCCTTCCTGGAGACCTCCGC
GCCCCGCAACCTCCCCTTCTACGAGCGGCTCGGCTTCACCGTCACCGCCGACGTCGAGGTGCCCGAAGGA
CCGCGCACCTGGTGCATGACCCGCAAGCCCGGTGCCTGACGCCCGCCCCACGACCCGCAGCGCCCGACCG
AAAGGAGCGCACGACCCCATGGCTCCGACCGAAGCCGACCCGGGCGGCCCCGCCGACCCCGCACCCGCCC
CCGAGGCCCACCGACTCTAGAGCTCGCTGATCAGCCTCGACTGTGCCTTCTAGTTGCCAGCCATCTGTTG
TTTGCCCCTCCCCCGTGCCTTCCTTGACCCTGGAAGGTGCCACTCCCACTGTCCTTTCCTAATAAAATGA
GGAAATTGCATCGCATTGTCTGAGTAGGTGTCATTCTATTCTGGGGGGTGGGGTGGGGCAGGACAGCAAG
GGGGAGGATTGGGAAGACAATAGCACTAGTTATTAATAGTAATCAATTACGGGGTCATTAGTTCATAGCC
CATATATGGAGTTCCGCGTTACATAACTTACGGTAAATGGCCCGCCTGGCTGACCGCCCAACGACCCCCG
CCCATTGACGTCAATAATGACGTATGTTCCCATAGTAACGCCAATAGGGACTTTCCATTGACGTCAATGG
GTGGAGTATTTACGGTAAACTGCCCACTTGGCAGTACATCAAGTGTATCATATGCCAAGTACGCCCCCTA
TTGACGTCAATGACGGTAAATGGCCCGCCTGGCATTATGCCCAGTACATGACCTTATGGGACTTTCCTAC
TTGGCAGTACATCTACGTATTAGTCATCGCTATTACCATGGTCGAGGTGAGCCCCACGTTCTGCTTCACT
CTCCCCATCTCCCCCCCCTCCCCACCCCCAATTTTGTATTTATTTATTTTTTAATTATTTTGTGCAGCGA
TGGGGGCGGGGGGGGGGGGGGGGCGCGCGCCAGGCGGGGCGGGGCGGGGCGAGGGGCGGGGCGGGGCGAG
GCGGAGAGGTGCGGCGGCAGCCAATCAGAGCGGCGCGCTCCGAAAGTTTCCTTTTATGGCGAGGCGGCGG
CGGCGGCGGCCCTATAAAAAGCGAAGCGCGCGGCGGGCGGGAGTCGCTGCGCGCTGCCTTCGCCCCGTGC
CCCGCTCCGCCGCCGCCTCGCGCCGCCCGCCCCGGCTCTGACTGACCGCGTTACTCCCACAGGTGAGCGG
GCGGGACGGCCCTTCTCCTCCGGGCTGTAATTAGCGCTTGGTTTAATGACGGCTTGTTTCTTTTCTGTGG
CTGCGTGAAAGCCTTGAGGGGCTCCGGGAGGGCCCTTTGTGCGGGGGGAGCGGCTCGGGGGGTGCGTGCG
TGTGTGTGTGCGTGGGGAGCGCCGCGTGCGGCTCCGCGCTGCCCGGCGGCTGTGAGCGCTGCGGGCGCGG
CGCGGGGCTTTGTGCGCTCCGCAGTGTGCGCGAGGGGAGCGCGGCCGGGGGCGGTGCCCCGCGGTGCGGG
GGGGGCTGCGAGGGGAACAAAGGCTGCGTGCGGGGTGTGTGCGTGGGGGGGTGAGCAGGGGGTGTGGGCG
CGTCGGTCGGGCTGCAACCCCCCCTGCACCCCCCTCCCCGAGTTGCTGAGCACGGCCCGGCTTCGGGTGC
GGGGCTCCGTACGGGGCGTGGCGCGGGGCTCGCCGTGCCGGGCGGGGGGTGGCGGCAGGTGGGGGTGCCG
GGCGGGGCGGGGCCGCCTCGGGCCGGGGAGGGCTCGGGGGAGGGGCGCGGCGGCCCCCGGAGCGCCGGCG
GCTGTCGAGGCGCGGCGAGCCGCAGCCATTGCCTTTTATGGTAATCGTGCGAGAGGGCGCAGGGACTTCC
TTTGTCCCAAATCTGTGCGGAGCCGAAATCTGGGAGGCGCCGCCGCACCCCCTCTAGCGGGCGCGGGGCG
AAGCGGTGCGGCGCCGGCAGGAAGGAAATGGGCGGGGAGGGCCTTCGTGCGTCGCCGCGCCGCCGTCCCC
TTCTCCCTCTCCAGCCTCGGGGCTGTCCGCGGGGGGACGGCTGCCTTCGGGGGGGACGGGGCAGGGCGGG
GTTCGGCTTCTGGCGTGTGACCGGCGGCTCTAGAGCCTCTGCTAACCATGTTCATGCCTTCTTCTTTTTC
CTACAGCTCCTGGGCAACGTGCTGGTTATTGTGCTGTCTCATCATTTTGGCAAAGAATTGCTCGACCACC
GGCGCGCCACCATGGGCTGCCTCGGGAACAGTAAGACCGAGGACCAGCGCAACGAGGAGAAGGCGCAGCG
TGAGGCCAACAAAAAGATCGAGAAGCAGCTGCAGAAGGACAAGCAGGTCTACCGGGCCACGCACCGCCTG
CTGCTGCTGGGTGCTGGAGAATCTGGTAAAAGCACCATTGTGAAGCAGATGAGGATCCTGCATGTTAATG
GGTTTAATGGAGAGGGCGGCGAAGAGGACCCGCAGGCTGCAAGGAGCAACAGCGATGGTGAGAAGGCAAC
CAAAGTGCAGGACATCAAAAACAACCTGAAAGAGGCGATTGAAACCATTGTGGCCGCCATGAGCAACCTG
GTGCCCCCCGTGGAGCTGGCCAACCCCGAGAACCAGTTCAGAGTGGACTACATTCTGAGTGTGATGAACG
TGCCTGACTTTGACTTCCCTCCCGAATTCTATGAGCATGCCAAGGCTCTGTGGGAGGATGAAGGAGTGCG
TGCCTGCTACGAACGCTCCAACGAGTACCAGCTGATTGACTGTGCCCAGTACTTCCTGGACAAGATCGAC
GTGATCAAGCAGGCTGACTATGTGCCGAGCGATCAGGACCTGCTTCGCTGCCGTGTCCTGACTTCTGGAA
TCTTTGAGACCAAGTTCCAGGTGGACAAAGTCAACTTCCACATGTTTGACGTGGGTGGCCAGCGCGATGA
ACGCCGCAAGTGGATCCAGTGCTTCAACGATGTGACTGCCATCATCTTCGTGGTGGCCAGCAGCAGCTAC
AACATGGTCATCCGGGAGGACAACCAGACCAACCGCCTGCAGGAGGCTCTGAACCTCTTCAAGAGCATCT
GGAACAACAGATGGCTGCGCACCATCTCTGTGATCCTGTTCCTCAACAAGCAAGATCTGCTCGCTGAGAA
AGTCCTTGCTGGGAAATCGAAGATTGAGGACTACTTTCCAGAATTTGCTCGCTACACTACTCCTGAGGAT
GCTACTCCCGAGCCCGGAGAGGACCCACGCGTGACCCGGGCCAAGTACTTCATTCGAGATGAGTTTCTGA
GGATCAGCACTGCCAGTGGAGATGGGCGTCACTACTGCTACCCTCATTTCACCTGCGCTGTGGACACTGA
GAACATCCGCCGTGTGTTCAACGACTGCCGTGACATCATCATCGCCAAAAACCTGCGGGGCTGTGGACTC
TACTGAACCGGTCTGCAGCCTAGGCTTAAGCGCTCGAGGCGGCCGCAATTCACTCCTCAGGTGCAGGCTG
CCTATCAGAAGGTGGTGGCTGGTGTGGCCAATGCCCTGGCTCACAAATACCACTGAGATCTTTTTCCCTC
TGCCAAAAATTATGGGGACATCATGAAGCCCCTTGAGCATCTGACTTCTGGCTAATAAAGGAAATTTATT
TTCATTGCAATAGTGTGTTGGAATTTTTTGTGTCTCTCACTCGGAAGGACATATGGGAGGGCAAATCATT
TAAAACATCAGAATGAGTATTTGGTTTAGAGTTTGGCAACATATGCCCATATGCTGGCTGCCATGAACAA
AGGTTGGCTATAAAGAGGTCATCAGTATATGAAACAGCCCCCTGCTGTCCATTCCTTATTCCATAGAAAA
GCCTTGACTTGAGGTTAGATTTTTTTTATATTTTGTTTTGTGTTATTTTTTTCTTTAACATCCCTAAAAT
TTTCCTTACATGTTTTACTAGCCAGATTTTTCCTCCTCTCCTGACTACTCCCAGTCATAGCTGTCCCTCT
TCTCTTATGAAGATCCCTCGACCTGAGCGTCGAGCTAGCATATGGATCCATATAACTTCGTATAATGTAT
GCTATACGAAGTTATTACGATACCGTCAACTTGTTTATTGCAGCTTATAATGGTTACAAATAAAGCAATA
GCATCACAAATTTCACAAATAAAGCATTTTTTTCACTGCATTCTAGTTGTGGTTTGTCCAAACTCATCAA
TGTATCTTAGGTACCCAGCTTTTGTTCCCTTTAGTGAGGGTTAATTGCGCGCTTGGCGTAATCATGGTCA
TAGCTGTTTCCTGTGTGAAATTGTTATCCGCTCACAATTCCACACAACATACGAGCCGGAAGCATAAAGT
GTAAAGCCTGGGGTGCCTAATGAGTGAGCTAACTCACATTAATTGCGTTGCGCTCACTGCCCGCTTTCCA
GTCGGGAAACCTGTCGTGCCAGCTGCATTAATGAATCGGCCAACGCGCGGGGAGAGGCGGTTTGCGTATT
GGGCGCTCTTCCGCTTCCTCGCTCACTGACTCGCTGCGCTCGGTCGTTCGGCTGCGGCGAGCGGTATCAG
CTCACTCAAAGGCGGTAATACGGTTATCCACAGAATCAGGGGATAACGCAGGAAAGAACATGTGAGCAAA
AGGCCAGCAAAAGGCCAGGAACCGTAAAAAGGCCGCGTTGCTGGCGTTTTTCCATAGGCTCCGCCCCCCT
GACGAGCATCACAAAAATCGACGCTCAAGTCAGAGGTGGCGAAACCCGACAGGACTATAAAGATACCAGG
CGTTTCCCCCTGGAAGCTCCCTCGTGCGCTCTCCTGTTCCGACCCTGCCGCTTACCGGATACCTGTCCGC
CTTTCTCCCTTCGGGAAGCGTGGCGCTTTCTCATAGCTCACGCTGTAGGTATCTCAGTTCGGTGTAGGTC
GTTCGCTCCAAGCTGGGCTGTGTGCACGAACCCCCCGTTCAGCCCGACCGCTGCGCCTTATCCGGTAACT
ATCGTCTTGAGTCCAACCCGGTAAGACACGACTTATCGCCACTGGCAGCAGCCACTGGTAACAGGATTAG
CAGAGCGAGGTATGTAGGCGGTGCTACAGAGTTCTTGAAGTGGTGGCCTAACTACGGCTACACTAGAAGA
ACAGTATTTGGTATCTGCGCTCTGCTGAAGCCAGTTACCTTCGGAAAAAGAGTTGGTAGCTCTTGATCCG
GCAAACAAACCACCGCTGGTAGCGGTGGTTTTTTTGTTTGCAAGCAGCAGATTACGCGCAGAAAAAAAGG
ATCTCAAGAAGATCCTTTGATCTTTTCTACGGGGTCTGACGCTCAGTGGAACGAAAACTCACGTTAAGGG
ATTTTGGTCATGAGATTATCAAAAAGGATCTTCACCTAGATCCTTTTAAATTAAAAATGAAGTTTTAAAT
CAATCTAAAGTATATATGAGTAAACTTGGTCTGACAGTTACCAATGCTTAATCAGTGAGGCACCTATCTC
AGCGATCTGTCTATTTCGTTCATCCATAGTTGCCTGACTCCCCGTCGTGTAGATAACTACGATACGGGAG
GGCTTACCATCTGGCCCCAGTGCTGCAATGATACCGCGAGACCCACGCTCACCGGCTCCAGATTTATCAG
CAATAAACCAGCCAGCCGGAAGGGCCGAGCGCAGAAGTGGTCCTGCAACTTTATCCGCCTCCATCCAGTC
TATTAATTGTTGCCGGGAAGCTAGAGTAAGTAGTTCGCCAGTTAATAGTTTGCGCAACGTTGTTGCCATT
GCTACAGGCATCGTGGTGTCACGCTCGTCGTTTGGTATGGCTTCATTCAGCTCCGGTTCCCAACGATCAA
GGCGAGTTACATGATCCCCCATGTTGTGCAAAAAAGCGGTTAGCTCCTTCGGTCCTCCGATCGTTGTCAG
AAGTAAGTTGGCCGCAGTGTTATCACTCATGGTTATGGCAGCACTGCATAATTCTCTTACTGTCATGCCA
TCCGTAAGATGCTTTTCTGTGACTGGTGAGTACTCAACCAAGTCATTCTGAGAATAGTGTATGCGGCGAC
CGAGTTGCTCTTGCCCGGCGTCAATACGGGATAATACCGCGCCACATAGCAGAACTTTAAAAGTGCTCAT
CATTGGAAAACGTTCTTCGGGGCGAAAACTCTCAAGGATCTTACCGCTGTTGAGATCCAGTTCGATGTAA
CCCACTCGTGCACCCAACTGATCTTCAGCATCTTTTACTTTCACCAGCGTTTCTGGGTGAGCAAAAACAG
GAAGGCAAAATGCCGCAAAAAAGGGAATAAGGGCGACACGGAAATGTTGAATACTCATACTCTTCCTTTT
TCAATATTATTGAAGCATTTATCAGGGTTATTGTCTCATGAGCGGATACATATTTGAATGTATTTAGAAA
AATAAACAAATAGGGGTTCCGCGCACATTTCCCCGAAAAGTGCC
Features (pLannotate 1.2.2; 22 found; start..end, strand, type, name):
     52..100     +  polyA_signal   HSV TK poly(A) signal: herpes simplex virus thymidine kinase polyadenylation signal (Cole and Stacy, 1985)
    191..207     -  polyA_signal   bGH poly(A) signal (fragment): bovine growth hormone polyadenylation signal
    312..345     -  protein_bind   lox2272: Cre-mediated recombination occurs in the 8-bp core sequence (GGATACTT). lox2272 sites are compatible with each other, but incompatible with loxP or loxN sites (Lee and Saito, 1988). Cre recombinase
    350..949     +  CDS            PuroR: puromycin N-acetyltransferase; pac from Streptomyces alboniger; confers resistance to puromycin
    999..1064    +  CDS            dmpM (fragment): DMPM_STRAD - Protein inferred from homology: Swiss-Prot protein existence level 3. From Streptomyces alboniger.
   1091..1202    +  polyA_signal   bGH poly(A) signal: bovine growth hormone polyadenylation signal
   1347..1650    +  enhancer       CMV enhancer: human cytomegalovirus immediate early enhancer
   1652..1929    +  promoter       chicken β-actin promoter: No description available
   1930..2946    +  intron         chimeric intron: chimera between introns from chicken β-actin and rabbit β-globin
   3022..4188    +  CDS            GNAS: GNAS2_HUMAN - Also known as GNAS1, GSP. Experimental evidence at protein level: Swiss-Prot protein existence level 1. Guanine nucleotide-binding proteins (G proteins) function as transducers in numerous signaling pathways controlled by G protein- coupled receptors (GPCRs) (PubMed:17110384). Signaling involves the activation of adenylyl cyclases, resulting in increased levels of the signaling molecule cAMP (PubMed:26206488, PubMed:8702665). GNAS functions downstream of several GPCRs, including beta-adrenergic receptors (PubMed:21488135). Stimulates the Ras signaling pathway via RAPGEF2 (PubMed:
   4246..4323    +  CDS            HBB (fragment): HBB_PONPY - Experimental evidence at transcript level: Swiss-Prot protein existence level 2. Involved in oxygen transport from the lung to the various peripheral tissues. From Pongo pygmaeus (Bornean orangutan).
   4394..4449    +  polyA_signal   β-globin poly(A) signal: rabbit β-globin polyadenylation signal (Gil and Proudfoot, 1987)
   4812..4845    -  protein_bind   loxP: Cre-mediated recombination occurs in the 8-bp core sequence (GCATACAT). Cre recombinase
   4858..4979    +  polyA_signal   SV40 poly(A) signal: SV40 polyadenylation signal
   4998..5016    -  promoter       T3 promoter: promoter for bacteriophage T3 RNA polymerase
   5061..5077    -  protein_bind   lac operator: The lac repressor binds to the lac operator to inhibit transcription in E. coli. This inhibition can be relieved by adding lactose or isopropyl-β-D-thiogalactopyranoside (IPTG). lac repressor encoded by lacI
   5085..5115    -  promoter       lac promoter: promoter for the E. coli lac operon
   5130..5151    -  protein_bind   CAP binding site: CAP binding activates transcription in the presence of cAMP. E. coli catabolite activator protein
   5164..5256    -  CDS            lacI (fragment): lac repressor; lacI; The lac repressor binds to the lac operator to inhibit transcription in E. coli. This inhibition can be relieved by adding lactose or isopropyl-β-D-thiogalactopyranoside (IPTG).
   5439..6027    -  rep_origin     ori: high-copy-number ColE1/pMB1/pBR322/pUC origin of replication
   6198..7058    -  CDS            AmpR: β-lactamase; bla; confers resistance to ampicillin, carbenicillin, and related antibiotics
   7059..7163    -  promoter       AmpR promoter: bla
