>Addgene plasmid #109375 | pEM705 Gso (Cys) | addgene full sequence | sequence record 210219 | Addgene NGS Result
CGTTACATAACTTACGGTAAATGGCCCGCCTGGCTGACCGCCCAACGACCCCCGCCCATTGACGTCAATA
ATGACGTATGTTCCCATAGTAACGCCAATAGGGACTTTCCATTGACGTCAATGGGTGGAGTATTTACGGT
AAACTGCCCACTTGGCAGTACATCAAGTGTATCATATGCCAAGTACGCCCCCTATTGACGTCAATGACGG
TAAATGGCCCGCCTGGCATTATGCCCAGTACATGACCTTATGGGACTTTCCTACTTGGCAGTACATCTAC
GTATTAGTCATCGCTATTACCATGGTCGAGGTGAGCCCCACGTTCTGCTTCACTCTCCCCATCTCCCCCC
CCTCCCCACCCCCAATTTTGTATTTATTTATTTTTTAATTATTTTGTGCAGCGATGGGGGCGGGGGGGGG
GGGGGGGCGCGCGCCRGGCGGGGCGGGGCGGGGCGAGGGGCGGGGCGGGGCGAGGCGGAGAGGTGCGGCG
GCAGCCAATCAGAGCGGCGCGCTCCGAAAGTTTCCTTTTATGGCGAGGCGGCGGCGGCGGCGGCCCTATA
AAAAGCGAAGCGCGCGGCGGGCGGGAGTCGCTGCGCGCTGCCTTCGCCCCGTGCCCCGCTCCGCCGCCGC
CTCGCGCCGCCCGCCCCGGCTCTGACTGACCGCGTTACTCCCACAGGTGAGCGGGCGGGACGGCCCTTCT
CCTCCGGGCTGTAATTAGCGCTTGGTTTAATGACGGCTTGTTTCTTTTCTGTGGCTGCGTGAAAGCCTTG
AGGGGCTCCGGGAGGGCCCTTTGTGCGGGGGGAGCGGCTCGGGGGGTGCGTGCGTGTGTGTGTGCGTGGG
GAGCGCCGCGTGCGGCTCCGCGCTGCCCGGCGGCTGTGAGCGCTGCGGGCGCGGCGCGGGGCTTTGTGCG
CTCCGCAGTGTGCGCGAGGGGAGCGCGGCCGGGGGCGGTGCCCCGCGGTGCGGGGGGGGCTGCGAGGGGA
ACAAAGGCTGCGTGCGGGGTGTGTGCGTGGGGGGGTGAGCAGGGGGTGTGGGCGCGTCGGTCGGGCTGCA
ACCCCCCCTGCACCCCCCTCCCCGAGTTGCTGAGCACGGCCCGGCTTCGGGTGCGGGGCTCCGTACGGGG
CGTGGCGCGGGGCTCGCCGTGCCGGGCGGGGGGTGGCGGCAGGTGGGGGTGCCGGGCGGGGCGGGGCCGC
CTCGGGCCGGGGAGGGCTCGGGGGAGGGGCGCGGCGGCCCCCGGAGCGCCGGCGGCTGTCGAGGCGCGGC
GAGCCGCAGCCATTGCCTTTTATGGTAATCGTGCGAGAGGGCGCAGGGACTTCCTTTGTCCCAAATCTGT
GCGGAGCCGAAATCTGGGAGGCGCCGCCGCACCCCCTCTAGCGGGCGCGGGGCGAAGCGGTGCGGCGCCG
GCAGGAAGGAAATGGGCGGGGAGGGCCTTCGTGCGTCGCCGCGCCGCCGTCCCCTTCTCCCTCTCCAGCC
TCGGGGCTGTCCGCGGGGGGACGGCTGCCTTCGGGGGGGACGGGGCAGGGCGGGGTTCGGCTTCTGGCGT
GTGACCGGCGGCTCTAGAGCCTCTGCTAACCATGTTCATGCCTTCTTCTTTTTCCTACAGCTCCTGGGCA
ACGTGCTGGTTATTGTGCTGTCTCATCATTTTGGCAAAGAATTGCTCGACCACCGGCGCGCCACCATGGG
CTGCCTCGGGAACAGTAAGACCGAGGACCAGCGCAACGAGGAGAAGGCGCAGCGTGAGGCCAACAAAAAG
ATCGAGAAGCAGCTGCAGAAGGACAAGCAGGTCTACCGGGCCACGCACCGCCTGCTGCTGCTGGGTGCTG
GAGAATCTGGTAAAAGCACCATTGTGAAGCAGATGAGGATCCTGCATGTTAATGGGTTTAATGGAGAGGG
CGGCGAAGAGGACCCGCAGGCTGCAAGGAGCAACAGCGATGGTGAGAAGGCAACCAAAGTGCAGGACATC
AAAAACAACCTGAAAGAGGCGATTGAAACCATTGTGGCCGCCATGAGCAACCTGGTGCCCCCCGTGGAGC
TGGCCAACCCCGAGAACCAGTTCAGAGTGGACTACATTCTGAGTGTGATGAACGTGCCTGACTTTGACTT
CCCTCCCGAATTCTATGAGCATGCCAAGGCTCTGTGGGAGGATGAAGGAGTGCGTGCCTGCTACGAACGC
TCCAACGAGTACCAGCTGATTGACTGTGCCCAGTACTTCCTGGACAAGATCGACGTGATCAAGCAGGCTG
ACTATGTGCCGAGCGATCAGGACCTGCTTCGCTGCCGTGTCCTGACTTCTGGAATCTTTGAGACCAAGTT
CCAGGTGGACAAAGTCAACTTCCACATGTTTGACGTGGGTGGCCAGCGCGATGAACGCCGCAAGTGGATC
CAGTGCTTCAACGATGTGACTGCCATCATCTTCGTGGTGGCCAGCAGCAGCTACAACATGGTCATCCGGG
AGGACAACCAGACCAACCGCCTGCAGGAGGCTCTGAACCTCTTCAAGAGCATCTGGAACAACAGATGGCT
GCGCACCATCTCTGTGATCCTGTTCCTCAACAAGCAAGATCTGCTCGCTGAGAAAGTCCTTGCTGGGAAA
TCGAAGATTGAGGACTACTTTCCAGAATTTGCTCGCTACACTACTCCTGAGGATGCTACTCCCGAGCCCG
GAGAGGACCCACGCGTGACCCGGGCCAAGTACTTCATTCGAGATGAGTTTCTGAGGATCAGCACTGCCAG
TGGAGATGGGCGTCACTACTGCTACCCTCATTTCACCTGCGCTGTGGACACTGAGAACATCCGCCGTGTG
TTCAACGACTGCCGTGACATCATCATCGCCAAAAACCTGCGGGGCTGTGGACTCTACTGAACCGGTCTGC
AGCCTAGGCTTAAGCGCTCGAGGCGGCCGCAATTCACTCCTCAGGTGCAGGCTGCCTATCAGAAGGTGGT
GGCTGGTGTGGCCAATGCCCTGGCTCACAAATACCACTGAGATCTTTTTCCCTCTGCCAAAAATTATGGG
GACATCATGAAGCCCCTTGAGCATCTGACTTCTGGCTAATAAAGGAAATTTATTTTCATTGCAATAGTGT
GTTGGAATTTTTTGTGTCTCTCACTCGGAAGGACATATGGGAGGGCAAATCATTTAAAACATCAGAATGA
GTATTTGGTTTAGAGTTTGGCAACATATGCCCATATGCTGGCTGCCATGAACAAAGGTTGGCTATAAAGA
GGTCATCAGTATATGAAACAGCCCCCTGCTGTCCATTCCTTATTCCATAGAAAAGCCTTGACTTGAGGTT
AGATTTTTTTTATATTTTGTTTTGTGTTATTTTTTTCTTTAACATCCCTAAAATTTTCCTTACATGTTTT
ACTAGCCAGATTTTTCCTCCTCTCCTGACTACTCCCAGTCATAGCTGTCCCTCTTCTCTTATGGAGATCC
CTCGACCTGCACCGTCGAGCTAGCATATGGATCCATATAACTTCGTATAATGTATGCTATACGAAGTTAT
TACGATACCGTCAACTTGTTTATTGCAGCTTATAATGGTTACAAATAAAGCAATAGCATCACAAATTTCA
CAAATAAAGCATTTTTTTCACTGCATTCTAGTTGTGGTTTGTCCAAACTCATCAATGTATCTTAGGTACC
CAGCTTTTGTTCCCTTTAGTGAGGGTTAATTGCGCGCTTGGCGTAATCATGGTCATAGCTGTTTCCTGTG
TGAAATTGTTATCCGCTCACAATTCCACACAACATACGAGCCGGAAGCATAAAGTGTAAAGCCTGGGGTG
CCTAATGAGTGAGCTAACTCACATTAATTGCGTTGCGCTCACTGCCCGCTTTCCAGTCGGGAAACCTGTC
GTGCCAGCTGCATTAATGAATCGGCCAACGCGCGGGGAGAGGCGGTTTGCGTATTGGGCGCTCTTCCGCT
TCCTCGCTCACTGACTCGCTGCGCTCGGTCGTTCGGCTGCGGCGAGCGGTATCAGCTCACTCAAAGGCGG
TAATACGGTTATCCACAGAATCAGGGGATAACGCAGGAAAGAACATGTGAGCAAAAGGCCAGCAAAAGGC
CAGGAACCGTAAAAAGGCCGCGTTGCTGGCGTTTTTCCATAGGCTCCGCCCCCCTGACGAGCATCACAAA
AATCGACGCTCAAGTCAGAGGTGGCGAAACCCGACAGGACTATAAAGATACCAGGCGTTTCCCCCTGGAA
GCTCCCTCGTGCGCTCTCCTGTTCCGACCCTGCCGCTTACCGGATACCTGTCCGCCTTTCTCCCTTCGGG
AAGCGTGGCGCTTTCTCATAGCTCACGCTGTAGGTATCTCAGTTCGGTGTAGGTCGTTCGCTCCAAGCTG
GGCTGTGTGCACGAACCCCCCGTTCAGCCCGACCGCTGCGCCTTATCCGGTAACTATCGTCTTGAGTCCA
ACCCGGTAAGACACGACTTATCGCCACTGGCAGCAGCCACTGGTAACAGGATTAGCAGAGCGAGGTATGT
AGGCGGTGCTACAGAGTTCTTGAAGTGGTGGCCTAACTACGGCTACACTAGAAGAACAGTATTTGGTATC
TGCGCTCTGCTGAAGCCAGTTACCTTCGGAAAAAGAGTTGGTAGCTCTTGATCCGGCAAACAAACCACCG
CTGGTAGCGGTGGTTTTTTTGTTTGCAAGCAGCAGATTACGCGCAGAAAAAAAGGATCTCAAGAAGATCC
TTTGATCTTTTCTACGGGGTCTGACGCTCAGTGGAACGAAAACTCACGTTAAGGGATTTTGGTCATGAGA
TTATCAAAAAGGATCTTCACCTAGATCCTTTTAAATTAAAAATGAAGTTTTAAATCAATCTAAAGTATAT
ATGAGTAAACTTGGTCTGACAGTTACCAATGCTTAATCAGTGAGGCACCTATCTCAGCGATCTGTCTATT
TCGTTCATCCATAGTTGCCTGACTCCCCGTCGTGTAGATAACTACGATACGGGAGGGCTTACCATCTGGC
CCCAGTGCTGCAATGATACCGCGAGACCCACGCTCACCGGCTCCAGATTTATCAGCAATAAACCAGCCAG
CCGGAAGGGCCGAGCGCAGAAGTGGTCCTGCAACTTTATCCGCCTCCATCCAGTCTATTAATTGTTGCCG
GGAAGCTAGAGTAAGTAGTTCGCCAGTTAATAGTTTGCGCAACGTTGTTGCCATTGCTACAGGCATCGTG
GTGTCACGCTCGTCGTTTGGTATGGCTTCATTCAGCTCCGGTTCCCAACGATCAAGGCGAGTTACATGAT
CCCCCATGTTGTGCAAAAAAGCGGTTAGCTCCTTCGGTCCTCCGATCGTTGTCAGAAGTAAGTTGGCCGC
AGTGTTATCACTCATGGTTATGGCAGCACTGCATAATTCTCTTACTGTCATGCCATCCGTAAGATGCTTT
TCTGTGACTGGTGAGTACTCAACCAAGTCATTCTGAGAATAGTGTATGCGGCGACCGAGTTGCTCTTGCC
CGGCGTCAATACGGGATAATACCGCGCCACATAGCAGAACTTTAAAAGTGCTCATCATTGGAAAACGTTC
TTCGGGGCGAAAACTCTCAAGGATCTTACCGCTGTTGAGATCCAGTTCGATGTAACCCACTCGTGCACCC
AACTGATCTTCAGCATCTTTTACTTTCACCAGCGTTTCTGGGTGAGCAAAAACAGGAAGGCAAAATGCCG
CAAAAAAGGGAATAAGGGCGACACGGAAATGTTGAATACTCATACTCTTCCTTTTTCAATATTATTGAAG
CATTTATCAGGGTTATTGTCTCATGAGCGGATACATATTTGAATGTATTTAGAAAAATAAACAAATAGGG
GTTCCGCGCACATTTCCCCGAAAAGTGCCAAGCTTAATAAACACGGAAGGAGACAATACCGGAAGGAACC
CGCGCTATGACGGCAATAAAAAGACAGAATAAAACGCACGGGTGTTGGGTCGTTTGTTCATAAACGCGGG
GTTCGGTCCCAGGGCTGGCACTCTGTCGATACCCCACCGAGACCCCATTGGGGCCAATACGCCCGCGTTT
CTTCCTTTTCCCCACCCCACCCCCCAAGTTCGGGTGAAGGCCCAGGGCTCGCAGCCAACGTCGGGGCGGC
AGGCCCTGCCATAGCCACTGGCCCCGTGGGTTAGGGACGGGGTCCCCCATTCGAGAATAAATAACTTCGT
ATAAAGTATCCTATACGAAGTTATCACCATGACCGAGTACAAGCCCACGGTGCGCCTCGCCACCCGCGAC
GACGTCCCCCGGGCCGTACGCACCCTCGCCGCCGCGTTCGCCGACTACCCCGCCACGCGCCACACCGTCG
ACCCGGACCGCCACATCGAGCGGGTCACCGAGCTGCAAGAACTCTTCCTCACGCGCGTCGGGCTCGACAT
CGGCAAGGTGTGGGTCGCGGACGACGGCGCCGCGGTGGCGGTCTGGACCACGCCGGAGAGCGTCGAAGCG
GGGGCGGTGTTCGCCGAGATCGGCCCGCGCATGGCCGAGTTGAGCGGTTCCCGGCTGGCCGCGCAGCAAC
AGATGGAAGGCCTCCTGGCGCCGCACCGGCCCAAGGAGCCCGCGTGGTTCCTGGCCACCGTCGGCGTCTC
GCCCGACCACCAGGGCAAGGGTCTGGGCAGCGCCGTCGTGCTCCCCGGAGTGGAGGCGGCCGAGCGCGCC
GGGGTGCCCGCCTTCCTGGAGACCTCCGCGCCCCGCAACCTCCCCTTCTACGAGCGGCTCGGCTTCACCG
TCACCGCCGACGTCGAGGTGCCCGAAGGACCGCGCACCTGGTGCATGACCCGCAAGCCCGGTGCCTGACG
CCCGCCCCACGACCCGCAGCGCCCGACCGAAAGGAGCGCACGACCCCATGGCTCCGACCGAAGCCACCCG
GGGCGGCCCCGCCGACCCCGCACCCGCCCCCGAGGCCCACCGACTCTAGAGCTCGCTGATCAGCCTCGAC
TGTGCCTTCTAGTTGCCAGCCATCTGTTGTTTGCCCCTCCCCCGTGCCTTCCTTGACCCTGGAAGGTGCC
ACTCCCACTGTCCTTTCCTAATAAAATGAGGAAATTGCATCGCATTGTCTGAGTAGGTGTCATTCTATTC
TGGGGGGTGGGGTGGGGCAGGACAGCAAGGGGGAGGATTGGGAAGACAATAGCACTAGTTATTAATAGTA
ATCAATTACGGGGTCATTAGTTCATAGCCCATATATGGAGTTCCG
Features (pLannotate 1.2.2; 23 found; start..end, strand, type, name):
      1..304     +  enhancer       CMV enhancer: human cytomegalovirus immediate early enhancer
    306..583     +  promoter       chicken β-actin promoter: No description available
    584..1600    +  intron         chimeric intron: chimera between introns from chicken β-actin and rabbit β-globin
   1676..2842    +  CDS            GNAS: GNAS2_HUMAN - Also known as GNAS1, GSP. Experimental evidence at protein level: Swiss-Prot protein existence level 1. Guanine nucleotide-binding proteins (G proteins) function as transducers in numerous signaling pathways controlled by G protein- coupled receptors (GPCRs) (PubMed:17110384). Signaling involves the activation of adenylyl cyclases, resulting in increased levels of the signaling molecule cAMP (PubMed:26206488, PubMed:8702665). GNAS functions downstream of several GPCRs, including beta-adrenergic receptors (PubMed:21488135). Stimulates the Ras signaling pathway via RAPGEF2 (PubMed:
   2900..2977    +  CDS            HBB (fragment): HBB_PONPY - Experimental evidence at transcript level: Swiss-Prot protein existence level 2. Involved in oxygen transport from the lung to the various peripheral tissues. From Pongo pygmaeus (Bornean orangutan).
   3048..3103    +  polyA_signal   β-globin poly(A) signal: rabbit β-globin polyadenylation signal (Gil and Proudfoot, 1987)
   3467..3500    -  protein_bind   loxP: Cre-mediated recombination occurs in the 8-bp core sequence (GCATACAT). Cre recombinase
   3513..3634    +  polyA_signal   SV40 poly(A) signal: SV40 polyadenylation signal
   3653..3671    -  promoter       T3 promoter: promoter for bacteriophage T3 RNA polymerase
   3716..3732    -  protein_bind   lac operator: The lac repressor binds to the lac operator to inhibit transcription in E. coli. This inhibition can be relieved by adding lactose or isopropyl-β-D-thiogalactopyranoside (IPTG). lac repressor encoded by lacI
   3740..3770    -  promoter       lac promoter: promoter for the E. coli lac operon
   3785..3806    -  protein_bind   CAP binding site: CAP binding activates transcription in the presence of cAMP. E. coli catabolite activator protein
   3819..3911    -  CDS            lacI (fragment): lac repressor; lacI; The lac repressor binds to the lac operator to inhibit transcription in E. coli. This inhibition can be relieved by adding lactose or isopropyl-β-D-thiogalactopyranoside (IPTG).
   4094..4682    -  rep_origin     ori: high-copy-number ColE1/pMB1/pBR322/pUC origin of replication
   4853..5713    -  CDS            AmpR: β-lactamase; bla; confers resistance to ampicillin, carbenicillin, and related antibiotics
   5714..5818    -  promoter       AmpR promoter: bla
   5891..5939    +  polyA_signal   HSV TK poly(A) signal: herpes simplex virus thymidine kinase polyadenylation signal (Cole and Stacy, 1985)
   6030..6046    -  polyA_signal   bGH poly(A) signal (fragment): bovine growth hormone polyadenylation signal
   6151..6184    -  protein_bind   lox2272: Cre-mediated recombination occurs in the 8-bp core sequence (GGATACTT). lox2272 sites are compatible with each other, but incompatible with loxP or loxN sites (Lee and Saito, 1988). Cre recombinase
   6189..6788    +  CDS            PuroR: puromycin N-acetyltransferase; pac from Streptomyces alboniger; confers resistance to puromycin
   6838..6903    +  CDS            dmpM (fragment): DMPM_STRAD - Protein inferred from homology: Swiss-Prot protein existence level 3. From Streptomyces alboniger.
   6930..7041    +  polyA_signal   bGH poly(A) signal: bovine growth hormone polyadenylation signal
   7124..7185    +  enhancer       CMV enhancer (fragment): human cytomegalovirus immediate early enhancer
