[The description below was written by a language model from this plasmid's Addgene catalogue record and pLannotate feature annotations shown in this document.]
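Description:
pEM705 Gso (Cys) is a mammalian expression plasmid of about 7.2 kb, built on the pEM705 backbone, that encodes a chimeric human G protein alpha subunit. It is propagated in E. coli through a high-copy ColE1/pUC-type origin with ampicillin selection (AmpR under its own bla promoter). For mammalian cells it carries a puromycin N-acetyltransferase gene followed by a bGH polyadenylation signal.

The 1,182 bp insert, introduced by Gibson cloning and untagged, is a "GsX" chimera. Most of the coding sequence matches human GNAS (Gαs), and the record states that the C-terminus is replaced with that of Gαo. The C-terminal residues of a Gα subunit largely determine which receptors it couples to, so such a chimera is expected to let Go-coupled receptors drive the adenylyl cyclase and cAMP output typical of Gs. This version keeps a cysteine at position 391, which the record gives as making it sensitive to pertussis toxin.

Expression is driven by the CAG promoter, annotated as the CMV enhancer, the chicken β-actin promoter and a chimeric β-actin/β-globin intron. It is terminated by a rabbit β-globin poly(A) signal; the short "HBB" hit just upstream is probably part of that globin 3′ region.

A lox2272 site sits immediately upstream of PuroR, which has no annotated promoter of its own, and a loxP site lies downstream of the expression cassette. This layout would suit Cre-mediated cassette exchange into a genomic landing site, but the record does not state that use. The associated publication describes a live-cell assay of GPCR coupling for finding optogenetic tools that control Go and Gi signalling. The two feature tables describe the same construct with different start coordinates and differ by one nucleotide in length.
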