Addgene plasmid #109375: pEM705 Gso (Cys)
Purpose: GsX chimera with Gαo C-terminus (Pertussis toxin sensitive)
Depositing lab: Robert Lucas. Depositing organization: University of Manchester. Publication: A live cell assay of GPCR coupling allows identification of optogenetic tools for controlling Go and Gi signaling. Ballister ER, Rodgers J, Martial F, Lucas RJ. BMC Biol. 2018 Jan 16;16(1):10. doi: 10.1186/s12915-017-0475-2. PubMed 29338718.
Backbone
  Vector backbone: pEM705
  Backbone size w/o insert (bp): 6002
  Total vector size (bp): 7184
  Vector type: Mammalian Expression
  Selectable markers: Puromycin
Growth in bacteria
  Bacterial resistance: Ampicillin, 100 μg/mL
  Growth temperature: 37°C
  Growth strain: DH5alpha
  Copy number: High Copy
Gene/Insert
  Gene/Insert name: Gso chimera
  Species: H. sapiens (human)
  Insert size (bp): 1182
  Mutation: Cys at position 391 (Pertussis Toxin Sensitive)
  Promoter: CAG
  Tag / fusion protein: None
  Cloning method: Gibson Cloning
  Sequencing primers: 5′ cttctggcgtgtgaccggcggctc; 3′ TTGGCAGAGGGAAAAAGATCTCAGTGG
Terms and licenses: Academic/Nonprofit Terms; Industry Terms: Not Available to Industry
How to cite: pEM705 Gso (Cys) was a gift from Robert Lucas (Addgene plasmid # 109375 ; http://n2t.net/addgene:109375 ; RRID:Addgene_109375)
